Addgene plasmid #142103: TFORF2482
Purpose: Lentiviral vector for overexpressing transcription factor ORFs with unique 24-bp barcodes. Barcodes facilitate identification of transcription factors in pooled screens.
Depositing lab: Feng Zhang. Depositing organization: Broad Institute. Publication: A transcription factor atlas of directed differentiation. Joung J, Ma S, Tay T, Geiger-Schuller KR, Kirchgatterer PC, Verdine VK, Guo B, Arias-Garcia MA, Allen WE, Singh A, Kuksenko O, Abudayyeh OO, Gootenberg JS, Fu Z, Macrae RK, Buenrostro JD, Regev A, Zhang F. Cell. 2023 Jan 5;186(1):209-229.e26. doi: 10.1016/j.cell.2022.11.026. PubMed 36608654.
Backbone
  Vector backbone: pLX_TRC317
  Backbone manufacturer: Broad Institute Genetic Perturbation Platform
  Backbone size w/o insert (bp): 8264
  Vector type: Mammalian Expression, Lentiviral
  Selectable markers: Puromycin
Growth in bacteria
  Bacterial resistance: Ampicillin, 100 μg/mL
  Growth temperature: 37°C
  Growth strain: NEB Stable
  Copy number: High Copy
Gene/Insert
  Gene/Insert name: MXD3
  Species: H. sapiens (human)
  Insert size (bp): 683
  Entrez Gene: MXD3 (a.k.a. BHLHC13, MAD3, MYX)
  Promoter: EF1a
  Cloning method: Unknown
  Sequencing primers: 5′ GGGTGGAGACTGAAGTTAGGCCAG; 3′ CACATAGCGTAAAAGGAGCAACATAG
Terms and licenses: Academic/Nonprofit Terms; Industry Terms: Not Available to Industry
Depositor comments: NM_001142935,ENST00000427908 . The transcription factor ORF portion of this plasmid was synthesized by Genewiz. Please test multiple small colonies in case of plasmid recombination. To make this collection available in a timely manner, a portion of this collection was not fully sequenced by Addgene. If an Addgene verified full plasmid sequence is not available, please contact us prior to placing an order to request the full sequence.
How to cite: TFORF2482 was a gift from Feng Zhang (Addgene plasmid # 142103 ; http://n2t.net/addgene:142103 ; RRID:Addgene_142103)
