[The description below was written by a language model from this plasmid's Addgene catalogue record and pLannotate feature annotations shown in this document.]
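Description:
TFORF2482 is a lentiviral mammalian expression plasmid built on the pLX_TRC317 backbone, carrying the human MXD3 open reading frame as one member of a barcoded transcription factor ORF collection. It is propagated in E. coli through a high-copy ColE1/pUC-type origin with ampicillin resistance (bla), and the backbone also retains an f1 origin and remnants of a lac/lacZα cloning region flanked by T7 and T3 promoters. The depositor warns that the plasmid can recombine, which is common for LTR-containing vectors.

The viral portion has a third-generation, self-inactivating layout. An RSV promoter drives a truncated HIV-1 5' LTR, followed by the Ψ packaging signal with a gag fragment, the Rev response element, a cPPT/CTS, WPRE and a ΔU3 3' LTR with a downstream SV40 polyadenylation signal. Two expression units sit within this transfer cassette. An SV40 early promoter/origin region drives puromycin N-acetyltransferase for selection of transduced cells, and the strong constitutive EF-1α promoter drives MXD3. The WPRE lies downstream to enhance transcript expression.

MXD3 (also MAD3) is a bHLH transcriptional repressor that pairs with MAX and antagonises MYC activity. The annotation tool matched only part of the 683 bp insert to the reference protein, consistent with the depositor's note that a specific transcript isoform was synthesised. The record describes a unique 24-bp barcode associated with the ORF, though it is not annotated in the feature table. A short U6-like fragment between the ORF and WPRE is probably just a partial match. The construct is intended for MXD3 overexpression, alone or in pooled screens where the barcode identifies the transcription factor, such as directed differentiation studies.
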