Features (pLannotate 1.2.2; 31 found; start..end, strand, type, name):
      5..231     +  promoter       RSV promoter: Rous sarcoma virus enhancer/promoter
    232..412     +  LTR            5' LTR (truncated): truncated 5' long terminal repeat (LTR) from HIV-1
    459..584     +  misc_feature   HIV-1 Ψ: packaging signal of human immunodeficiency virus type 1
    568..931     +  CDS            HIV-1 gag (fragment): gag protein from human immunodeficiency virus 1; gag
   1077..1310    +  misc_feature   RRE: The Rev response element (RRE) of HIV-1 allows for Rev-dependent mRNA export from the nucleus to the cytoplasm.
   1687..1713    +  CDS            Rev (fragment): human immunodeficiency virus 1 (HIV-1) Rev protein; rev; enhances nuclear export of unspliced and incompletely spliced viral mRNAs
   1720..1743    +  promoter       SV40 promoter (fragment): SV40 early promoter
   1744..1815    +  promoter       SV40 promoter (fragment): SV40 enhancer and early promoter
   1839..1974    +  rep_origin     SV40 ori: SV40 origin of replication
   2020..2616    +  CDS            PuroR (fragment): puromycin N-acetyltransferase; pac from Streptomyces; confers resistance to puromycin
   2665..2782    +  misc_feature   cPPT/CTS: central polypurine tract and central termination sequence of HIV-1
   2847..2913    +  CDS            small t antigen (fragment): SV40 (simian virus 40) small t antigen
   2920..4098    +  promoter       EF-1α promoter: strong constitutive promoter for human elongation factor EF-1α
   4115..4618    +  CDS            MXD3 (fragment): MAD3_HUMAN - Also known as BHLHC13, MAD3. Experimental evidence at protein level: Swiss-Prot protein existence level 1. Transcriptional repressor. Binds with MAX to form a sequence- specific DNA-binding protein complex which recognizes the core sequence 5'-CAC[GA]TG-3'. Antagonizes MYC transcriptional activity by competing for MAX and suppresses MYC dependent cell transformation (By similarity). From Homo sapiens (Human).
   4709..4762    +  promoter       U6 promoter (fragment): RNA polymerase III promoter for human U6 snRNA
   4804..5392    +  misc_feature   WPRE: woodchuck hepatitis virus posttranscriptional regulatory element
   5443..5462    +  misc_feature   cPPT/CTS (fragment): central polypurine tract and central termination sequence of HIV-1
   5464..5697    +  LTR            3' LTR (ΔU3): self-inactivating 3' long terminal repeat (LTR) from HIV-1
   5775..5896    +  polyA_signal   SV40 poly(A) signal: SV40 polyadenylation signal
   5936..6071    +  rep_origin     SV40 ori: SV40 origin of replication
   6092..6110    -  promoter       T7 promoter: promoter for bacteriophage T7 RNA polymerase
   6118..6273    +  CDS            lacZα (fragment): LacZα fragment of β-galactosidase; lacZ fragment
   6278..6706    +  rep_origin     f1 ori (sequence partly withheld): f1 bacteriophage origin of replication; arrow indicates direction of (+) strand synthesis
   6759..6863    +  promoter       AmpR promoter: bla
   6864..7724    +  CDS            AmpR: β-lactamase; bla; confers resistance to ampicillin, carbenicillin, and related antibiotics
   7895..8483    +  rep_origin     ori: high-copy-number ColE1/pMB1/pBR322/pUC origin of replication
   8666..8758    +  CDS            lacI (fragment): lac repressor; lacI; The lac repressor binds to the lac operator to inhibit transcription in E. coli. This inhibition can be relieved by adding lactose or isopropyl-β-D-thiogalactopyranoside (IPTG).
   8771..8792    +  protein_bind   CAP binding site: CAP binding activates transcription in the presence of cAMP. E. coli catabolite activator protein
   8807..8837    +  promoter       lac promoter: promoter for the E. coli lac operon
   8845..8861    +  protein_bind   lac operator: The lac repressor binds to the lac operator to inhibit transcription in E. coli. This inhibition can be relieved by adding lactose or isopropyl-β-D-thiogalactopyranoside (IPTG). lac repressor encoded by lacI
   8906..8924    +  promoter       T3 promoter: promoter for bacteriophage T3 RNA polymerase
>Addgene plasmid #142103 | TFORF2482 | addgene full sequence | sequence record 395711 | Addgene NGS Result
TTAATGTAGTCTTATGCAATACTCTTGTAGTCTTGCAACATGGTAACGATGAGTTAGCAACATGCCTTAC
AAGGAGAGAAAAAGCACCGTGCATGCCGATTGGTGGAAGTAAGGTGGTACGATCGTGCCTTATTAGGAAG
GCAACAGACGGGTCTGACATGGATTGGACGAACCACTGAATTGCCGCATTGCAGAGATATTGTATTTAAG
TGCCTAGCTCGATACATAAACGGGTCTCTCTGGTTAGACCAGATCTGAGCCTGGGAGCTCTCTGGCTAAC
TAGGGAACCCACTGCTTAAGCCTCAATAAAGCTTGCCTTGAGTGCTTCAAGTAGTGTGTGCCCGTCTGTT
GTGTGACTCTGGTAACTAGAGATCCCTCAGACCCTTTTAGTCAGTGTGGAAAATCTCTAGCAGTGGCGCC
CGAACAGGGACTTGAAAGCGAAAGGGAAACCAGAGGAGCTCTCTCGACGCAGGACTCGGCTTGCTGAAGC
GCGCACGGCAAGAGGCGAGGGGCGGCGACTGGTGAGTACGCCAAAAATTTTGACTAGCGGAGGCTAGAAG
GAGAGAGATGGGTGCGAGAGCGTCAGTATTAAGCGGGGGAGAATTAGATCGCGATGGGAAAAAATTCGGT
TAAGGCCAGGGGGAAAGAAAAAATATAAATTAAAACATATAGTATGGGCAAGCAGGGAGCTAGAACGATT
CGCAGTTAATCCTGGCCTGTTAGAAACATCAGAAGGCTGTAGACAAATACTGGGACAGCTACAACCATCC
CTTCAGACAGGATCAGAAGAACTTAGATCATTATATAATACAGTAGCAACCCTCTATTGTGTGCATCAAA
GGATAGAGATAAAAGACACCAAGGAAGCTTTAGACAAGATAGAGGAAGAGCAAAACAAAAGTAAGACCAC
CGCACAGCAAGCGGCCGCTGATCTTCAGACCTGGAGGAGGAGATATGAGGGACAATTGGAGAAGTGAATT
ATATAAATATAAAGTAGTAAAAATTGAACCATTAGGAGTAGCACCCACCAAGGCAAAGAGAAGAGTGGTG
CAGAGAGAAAAAAGAGCAGTGGGAATAGGAGCTTTGTTCCTTGGGTTCTTGGGAGCAGCAGGAAGCACTA
TGGGCGCAGCGTCAATGACGCTGACGGTACAGGCCAGACAATTATTGTCTGGTATAGTGCAGCAGCAGAA
CAATTTGCTGAGGGCTATTGAGGCGCAACAGCATCTGTTGCAACTCACAGTCTGGGGCATCAAGCAGCTC
CAGGCAAGAATCCTGGCTGTGGAAAGATACCTAAAGGATCAACAGCTCCTGGGGATTTGGGGTTGCTCTG
GAAAACTCATTTGCACCACTGCTGTGCCTTGGAATGCTAGTTGGAGTAATAAATCTCTGGAACAGATTTG
GAATCACACGACCTGGATGGAGTGGGACAGAGAAATTAACAATTACACAAGCTTAATACACTCCTTAATT
GAAGAATCGCAAAACCAGCAAGAAAAGAATGAACAAGAATTATTGGAATTAGATAAATGGGCAAGTTTGT
GGAATTGGTTTAACATAACAAATTGGCTGTGGTATATAAAATTATTCATAATGATAGTAGGAGGCTTGGT
AGGTTTAAGAATAGTTTTTGCTGTACTTTCTATAGTGAATAGAGTTAGGCAGGGATATTCACCATTATCG
TTTCAGACCCACCTCCCAACCCCGAGGGGACCCATGCATTGCATCTCAATTAGTCAGCAACCAGGTGTGG
AAAGTCCCCAGGCTCCCCAGCAGGCAGAAGTATGCAAAGCATGCGTCTCAATTAGTCAGCAACCATAGTC
CCGCCCCTAACTCCGCCCATCCCGCCCCTAACTCCGCCCAGTTCCGCCCATTCTCCGCCCCATGGCTGAC
TAATTTTTTTTATTTATGCAGAGGCCGAGGCCGCCTCGGCCTCTGAGCTATTCCAGAAGTAGTGAGGAGG
CTTTTTTGGAGGCCTAGGCTTTTGCAAAAAGCTTTCTAGAGGTACCACCGGAGCTTACCATGACCGAGTA
CAAGCCCACGGTGCGCCTCGCCACCCGCGACGACGTCCCCAGGGCCGTACGCACCCTCGCCGCCGCGTTC
GCCGACTACCCCGCCACGCGCCACACCGTCGATCCGGACCGCCACATCGAGCGGGTCACCGAGCTGCAAG
AACTCTTCCTCACGCGCGTCGGGCTCGACATCGGCAAGGTGTGGGTCGCGGACGACGGCGCCGCCGTGGC
GGTCTGGACCACGCCGGAGAGCGTCGAAGCGGGGGCGGTGTTCGCCGAGATCGGCCCGCGCATGGCCGAG
TTGAGCGGTTCCCGGCTGGCCGCGCAGCAACAGATGGAAGGCCTCCTGGCGCCGCACCGGCCCAAGGAGC
CCGCGTGGTTCCTGGCCACCGTCGGCGTCTCGCCCGACCACCAGGGCAAGGGTCTGGGCAGCGCCGTCGT
GCTCCCCGGAGTGGAGGCGGCCGAGCGCGCCGGGGTGCCCGCCTTCCTGGAGACCTCCGCGCCCCGCAAC
CTCCCCTTCTACGAGCGGCTCGGCTTCACCGTCACCGCCGACGTCGAGGTGCCCGAAGGACCGCGCACCT
GGTGCATGACCCGCAAGCCCGGTGCCAGTTAACGAATTCTAGATCTTGAGACAAATGGCAGTATTCATCC
ACAATTTTAAAAGAAAAGGGGGGATTGGGGGGTACAGTGCAGGGGAAAGAATAGTAGACATAATAGCAAC
AGACATACAAACTAAAGAATTACAAAAACAAATTACAAAAATTCAAAATTTTCGGGTTTATTACAGGGAC
AGCAGAGATCCACTTTGGCGCCGGCTCGAGGCCTGCAGGTGCAAAGATGGATAAAGTTTTAAACAGAGAG
GAATCTTTGCAGCTAATGGACCTTCTAGGTCTTGAAAGGAGTGGGAATTGGCTCCGGTGCCCGTCAGTGG
GCAGAGCGCACATCGCCCACAGTCCCCGAGAAGTTGGGGGGAGGGGTCGGCAATTGAACCGGTGCCTAGA
GAAGGTGGCGCGGGGTAAACTGGGAAAGTGATGTCGTGTACTGGCTCCGCCTTTTTCCCGAGGGTGGGGG
AGAACCGTATATAAGTGCAGTAGTCGCCGTGAACGTTCTTTTTCGCAACGGGTTTGCCGCCAGAACACAG
GTAAGTGCCGTGTGTGGTTCCCGCGGGCCTGGCCTCTTTACGGGTTATGGCCCTTGCGTGCCTTGAATTA
CTTCCACCTGGCTGCAGTACGTGATTCTTGATCCCGAGCTTCGGGTTGGAAGTGGGTGGGAGAGTTCGAG
GCCTTGCGCTTAAGGAGCCCCTTCGCCTCGTGCTTGAGTTGAGGCCTGGCCTGGGCGCTGGGGCCGCCGC
GTGCGAATCTGGTGGCACCTTCGCGCCTGTCTCGCTGCTTTCGATAAGTCTCTAGCCATTTAAAATTTTT
GATGACCTGCTGCGACGCTTTTTTTCTGGCAAGATAGTCTTGTAAATGCGGGCCAAGATCTGCACACTGG
TATTTCGGTTTTTGGGGCCGCGGGCGGCGACGGGGCCCGTGCGTCCCAGCGCACATGTTCGGCGAGGCGG
GGCCTGCGAGCGCGGCCACCGAGAATCGGACGGGGGTAGTCTCAAGCTGGCCGGCCTGCTCTGGTGCCTG
GCCTCGCGCCGCCGTGTATCGCCCCGCCCTGGGCGGCAAGGCTGGCCCGGTCGGCACCAGTTGCGTGAGC
GGAAAGATGGCCGCTTCCCGGCCCTGCTGCAGGGAGCTCAAAATGGAGGACGCGGCGCTCGGGAGAGCGG
GCGGGTGAGTCACCCACACAAAGGAAAAGGGCCTTTCCGTCCTCAGCCGTCGCTTCATGTGACTCCACGG
AGTACCGGGCGCCGTCCAGGCACCTCGATTAGTTCTCGAGCTTTTGGAGTACGTCGTCTTTAGGTTGGGG
GGAGGGGTTTTATGCGATGGAGTTTCCCCACACTGAGTGGGTGGAGACTGAAGTTAGGCCAGCTTGGCAC
TTGATGTAATTCTCCTTGGAATTTGCCCTTTTTGAGTTTGGATCTTGGTTCATTCTCAAGCCTCAGACAG
TGGTTCAAAGTTTTTTTCTTCCATTTCAGGTGTCGTGAGGCTAGCACCGCCACCATGGAACCCTTGGCCA
GCAACATCCAGGTCCTGCTGCAGGCGGCCGAGTTCCTGGAGCGCCGTGAGAGAGAGGCCGAGCATGGTTA
TGCGTCCCTGTGCCCGCATCGCAGTCCAGGCCCCATCCACAGGAGGAAGAAGCGACCCCCCCAGGCTCCT
GGCGCGCAGGACAGCGGGCGGTCAGTGCACAATGAACTGGAGAAGCGCAGGAGGGCCCAGTTGAAGCGGT
GCCTGGAGCGGCTGAAGCAGCAGATGCCCCTGGGGGCCGACTGTGCCCGGTACACCACGCTGAGCCTGCT
GCGCCGTGCCAGGATGCACATCCAGAAGCTGGAGGATCAGGAGCAGCGGGCCCGACAGCTCAAGGAGAGG
CTGCGCAGCAAGCAGCAGAGCCTGCAGCGGCAGCTGGAGCAGCTCCGGGGGCTGGCAGGGGCGGCCGAGC
GGGAGCGGCTGCGGGCGGACAGTCTGGACTCCTCAGGCCTCTCCTCTGAGCGCTCAGACTCAGACCAAGT
CTTGCCTAATGAAAACGGGGGAACTCCCAACCACAGACCCACTGGAAGAGGAAATAATATCAGTTCCCAT
CACTAGTAATGAACTAGTCCGTAACTTGAAAGTATTTCGATTTCTTGGCTTTATATATCTTGTGGAAAGG
ACGAGTCGGCCCAGGCGGCAGTCCTTAAACGCGTTAAGTCGACAATCAACCTCTGGATTACAAAATTTGT
GAAAGATTGACTGGTATTCTTAACTATGTTGCTCCTTTTACGCTATGTGGATACGCTGCTTTAATGCCTT
TGTATCATGCTATTGCTTCCCGTATGGCTTTCATTTTCTCCTCCTTGTATAAATCCTGGTTGCTGTCTCT
TTATGAGGAGTTGTGGCCCGTTGTCAGGCAACGTGGCGTGGTGTGCACTGTGTTTGCTGACGCAACCCCC
ACTGGTTGGGGCATTGCCACCACCTGTCAGCTCCTTTCCGGGACTTTCGCTTTCCCCCTCCCTATTGCCA
CGGCGGAACTCATCGCCGCCTGCCTTGCCCGCTGCTGGACAGGGGCTCGGCTGTTGGGCACTGACAATTC
CGTGGTGTTGTCGGGGAAATCATCGTCCTTTCCTTGGCTGCTCGCCTGTGTTGCCACCTGGATTCTGCGC
GGGACGTCCTTCTGCTACGTCCCTTCGGCCCTCAATCCAGCGGACCTTCCTTCCCGCGGCCTGCTGCCGG
CTCTGCGGCCTCTTCCGCGTCTTCGCCTTCGCCCTCAGACGAGTCGGATCTCCCTTTGGGCCGCCTCCCC
GCGTCGACTTTAAGACCAATGACTTACAAGGCAGCTGTAGATCTTAGCCACTTTTTAAAAGAAAAGGGGG
GACTGGAAGGGCTAATTCACTCCCAACGAAGACAAGATCTGCTTTTTGCTTGTACTGGGTCTCTCTGGTT
AGACCAGATCTGAGCCTGGGAGCTCTCTGGCTAACTAGGGAACCCACTGCTTAAGCCTCAATAAAGCTTG
CCTTGAGTGCTTCAAGTAGTGTGTGCCCGTCTGTTGTGTGACTCTGGTAACTAGAGATCCCTCAGACCCT
TTTAGTCAGTGTGGAAAATCTCTAGCAGTACGTATAGTAGTTCATGTCATCTTATTATTCAGTATTTATA
ACTTGCAAAGAAATGAATATCAGAGAGTGAGAGGAACTTGTTTATTGCAGCTTATAATGGTTACAAATAA
AGCAATAGCATCACAAATTTCACAAATAAAGCATTTTTTTCACTGCATTCTAGTTGTGGTTTGTCCAAAC
TCATCAATGTATCTTATCATGTCTGGCTCTAGCTATCCCGCCCCTAACTCCGCCCATCCCGCCCCTAACT
CCGCCCAGTTCCGCCCATTCTCCGCCCCATGGCTGACTAATTTTTTTTATTTATGCAGAGGCCGAGGCCG
CCTCGGCCTCTGAGCTATTCCAGAAGTAGTGAGGAGGCTTTTTTGGAGGCCTAGGGACGTACCCAATTCG
CCCTATAGTGAGTCGTATTACGCGCGCTCACTGGCCGTCGTTTTACAACGTCGTGACTGGGAAAACCCTG
GCGTTACCCAACTTAATCGCCTTGCAGCACATCCCCCTTTCGCCAGCTGGCGTAATAGCGAAGAGGCCCG
CACCGATCGCCCTTCCCAACAGTTGCGCAGCCTGAATGGCGAATGGG
[124 nt withheld, positions 6278-6401]
C
[91 nt withheld, positions 6403-6493]
A
[49 nt withheld, positions 6495-6543]
CCTTTGACGTTGGAGTCCACGTTCTTT
[37 nt withheld, positions 6571-6607]
ACCCTATCTCGGTCTATTCTTTTGATTTATAAGGGATTTTGCCGATTTCGGCCTATTGGTTAAAAAATGA
GCTGATTTAACAAAAATTTAACGCGAATTTTAACAAAATATTAACGCTTACAATTTAGGTGGCACTTTTC
GGGGAAATGTGCGCGGAACCCCTATTTGTTTATTTTTCTAAATACATTCAAATATGTATCCGCTCATGAG
ACAATAACCCTGATAAATGCTTCAATAATATTGAAAAAGGAAGAGTATGAGTATTCAACATTTCCGTGTC
GCCCTTATTCCCTTTTTTGCGGCATTTTGCCTTCCTGTTTTTGCTCACCCAGAAACGCTGGTGAAAGTAA
AAGATGCTGAAGATCAGTTGGGTGCACGAGTGGGTTACATCGAACTGGATCTCAACAGCGGTAAGATCCT
TGAGAGTTTTCGCCCCGAAGAACGTTTTCCAATGATGAGCACTTTTAAAGTTCTGCTATGTGGCGCGGTA
TTATCCCGTATTGACGCCGGGCAAGAGCAACTCGGTCGCCGCATACACTATTCTCAGAATGACTTGGTTG
AGTACTCACCAGTCACAGAAAAGCATCTTACGGATGGCATGACAGTAAGAGAATTATGCAGTGCTGCCAT
AACCATGAGTGATAACACTGCGGCCAACTTACTTCTGACAACGATCGGAGGACCGAAGGAGCTAACCGCT
TTTTTGCACAACATGGGGGATCATGTAACTCGCCTTGATCGTTGGGAACCGGAGCTGAATGAAGCCATAC
CAAACGACGAGCGTGACACCACGATGCCTGTAGCAATGGCAACAACGTTGCGCAAACTATTAACTGGCGA
ACTACTTACTCTAGCTTCCCGGCAACAATTAATAGACTGGATGGAGGCGGATAAAGTTGCAGGACCACTT
CTGCGCTCGGCCCTTCCGGCTGGCTGGTTTATTGCTGATAAATCTGGAGCCGGTGAGCGTGGGTCTCGCG
GTATCATTGCAGCACTGGGGCCAGATGGTAAGCCCTCCCGTATCGTAGTTATCTACACGACGGGGAGTCA
GGCAACTATGGATGAACGAAATAGACAGATCGCTGAGATAGGTGCCTCACTGATTAAGCATTGGTAACTG
TCAGACCAAGTTTACTCATATATACTTTAGATTGATTTAAAACTTCATTTTTAATTTAAAAGGATCTAGG
TGAAGATCCTTTTTGATAATCTCATGACCAAAATCCCTTAACGTGAGTTTTCGTTCCACTGAGCGTCAGA
CCCCGTAGAAAAGATCAAAGGATCTTCTTGAGATCCTTTTTTTCTGCGCGTAATCTGCTGCTTGCAAACA
AAAAAACCACCGCTACCAGCGGTGGTTTGTTTGCCGGATCAAGAGCTACCAACTCTTTTTCCGAAGGTAA
CTGGCTTCAGCAGAGCGCAGATACCAAATACTGTTCTTCTAGTGTAGCCGTAGTTAGGCCACCACTTCAA
GAACTCTGTAGCACCGCCTACATACCTCGCTCTGCTAATCCTGTTACCAGTGGCTGCTGCCAGTGGCGAT
AAGTCGTGTCTTACCGGGTTGGACTCAAGACGATAGTTACCGGATAAGGCGCAGCGGTCGGGCTGAACGG
GGGGTTCGTGCACACAGCCCAGCTTGGAGCGAACGACCTACACCGAACTGAGATACCTACAGCGTGAGCT
ATGAGAAAGCGCCACGCTTCCCGAAGGGAGAAAGGCGGACAGGTATCCGGTAAGCGGCAGGGTCGGAACA
GGAGAGCGCACGAGGGAGCTTCCAGGGGGAAACGCCTGGTATCTTTATAGTCCTGTCGGGTTTCGCCACC
TCTGACTTGAGCGTCGATTTTTGTGATGCTCGTCAGGGGGGCGGAGCCTATGGAAAAACGCCAGCAACGC
GGCCTTTTTACGGTTCCTGGCCTTTTGCTGGCCTTTTGCTCACATGTTCTTTCCTGCGTTATCCCCTGAT
TCTGTGGATAACCGTATTACCGCCTTTGAGTGAGCTGATACCGCTCGCCGCAGCCGAACGACCGAGCGCA
GCGAGTCAGTGAGCGAGGAAGCGGAAGAGCGCCCAATACGCAAACCGCCTCTCCCCGCGCGTTGGCCGAT
TCATTAATGCAGCTGGCACGACAGGTTTCCCGACTGGAAAGCGGGCAGTGAGCGCAACGCAATTAATGTG
AGTTAGCTCACTCATTAGGCACCCCAGGCTTTACACTTTATGCTTCCGGCTCGTATGTTGTGTGGAATTG
TGAGCGGATAACAATTTCACACAGGAAACAGCTATGACCATGATTACGCCAAGCGCGCAATTAACCCTCA
CTAAAGGGAACAAAAGCTGGAGCTGCAAGC
