>Addgene plasmid #142103 | TFORF2482 | depositor partial sequence | sequence record 278446 | Insert
ACCGCCACCATGGAACCCTTGGCCAGCAACATCCAGGTCCTGCTGCAGGCGGCCGAGTTCCTGGAGCGCC
GTGAGAGAGAGGCCGAGCATGGTTATGCGTCCCTGTGCCCGCATCGCAGTCCAGGCCCCATCCACAGGAG
GAAGAAGCGACCCCCCCAGGCTCCTGGCGCGCAGGACAGCGGGCGGTCAGTGCACAATGAACTGGAGAAG
CGCAGGAGGGCCCAGTTGAAGCGGTGCCTGGAGCGGCTGAAGCAGCAGATGCCCCTGGGGGCCGACTGTG
CCCGGTACACCACGCTGAGCCTGCTGCGCCGTGCCAGGATGCACATCCAGAAGCTGGAGGATCAGGAGCA
GCGGGCCCGACAGCTCAAGGAGAGGCTGCGCAGCAAGCAGCAGAGCCTGCAGCGGCAGCTGGAGCAGCTC
CGGGGGCTGGCAGGGGCGGCCGAGCGGGAGCGGCTGCGGGCGGACAGTCTGGACTCCTCAGGCCTCTCCT
CTGAGCGCTCAGACTCAGACCAAGTCTTGCCTAATGAAAACGGGGGAACTCCCAACCACAGACCCACTGG
AAGAGGAAATAATATCAGTTCCCATCACTAGTAATGAACTAGTCCGTAACTTGAAAGTATTTCGATTTCT
TGGCTTTATATATCTTGTGGAAAGGACGAGTCGGCCCAGGCGGCAGTCCTTAA
