>Addgene plasmid #142103 | TFORF2482 | depositor partial sequence | sequence record 278447 | Barcode
GTCGGCCCAGGCGGCAGTCCTTAA
